>Addgene plasmid #233841 | pRO253 | addgene full sequence | sequence record 468711 | Addgene NGS Result
CCCTGAATTCGCATCTAGATGGTAGAGCCACAAACAGCCGGTACAAGCAACGATCTCCAGGACCATCTGA
ATCATGCGCGGATGACACGAACTCACGACGGCGATCACAGACATTAACCCACAGTACAGACACTGCGACA
ACGTGGCAATTCGTCGCAATACCGTCTCACTGAACTGGCCGATAATTGCAGACGAACGCAGTTCGAGTTT
ATCATTATCAATACTGCCATTTCAAAGAATACGTAAATAATTAATAGTAGTGATTTTCCTAACTTTATTT
AGTCAAAAAATTAGCCTTTTAATTCTGCTGTAACCCGTACATGCCCAAAATAGGGGGCGGGTTACACAGA
ATATATAACATCGTAGGTGTCTGGGTGAACAGTTTATTCCTGGCATCCACTAAATATAATGGAGCCCGCT
TTTTAAGCTGGCATCCAGAAAAAAAAAGAATCCCAGCACCAAAATATTGTTTTCTTCACCAACCATCAGT
TCATAGGTCCATTCTCTTAGCGCAACTACAGAGAACAGGGGCACAAACAGGCAAAAAACGGGCACAACCT
CAATGGAGTGATGCAACCTGCCTGGAGTAAATGATGACACAAGGCAATTGACCCACGCATGTATCTATCT
CATTTTCTTACACCTTCTATTACCTTCTGCTCTCTCTGATTTGGAAAAAGCTGAAAAAAAAGGTTGAAAC
CAGTTCCCTGAAATTATTCCCCTACTTGACTAATAAGTATATAAAGACGGTAGGTATTGATTGTAATTCT
GTAAATCTATTTCTTAAACTTCTTAAATTCTACTTTTATAGTTAGTCTTTTTTTTAGTTTTAAAACACCA
AGAACTTAGTTTCGAATAAACACACATAAACAAACAAAAGATCTATGTCCCGTCTTGATAAGAGTAAGGT
TATCAACTCAGCCCTAGAGCTGCTGAACGGCGTCGGAATCGAGGGGCTTACTACCAGAAAACTAGCACAG
AAACTGGGTGTAGAGCAGCCCACGCTTTACTGGCATGTTAAAAATAAGAGAGCACTATTAGACGCGTTGC
CGATCGAAATGTTGGATAGGCATCACACACACTCATGCCCTTTAGAAGGAGAAAGTTGGCAGGATTTTCT
GAGAAATAATGCGAAGTCTTATCGTTGTGCGTTACTTTCCCACAGGGACGGTGCTAAAGTACATTTGGGA
ACTAGACCAACTGAAAAACAATATGAGACATTGGAGAACCAACTGGCCTTCTTATGCCAACAGGGTTTCA
GTCTTGAGAACGCCCTTTACGCCCTTTCAGCGGTTGGGCACTTCACTCTTGGTTGCGTCTTGGAAGAGCA
GGAGCATCAAGTAGCAAAAGAGGAGCGTGAAACCCCCACAACAGACTCCATGCCCCCTCTATTGAAGCAA
GCTATCGAATTATTCGACCGTCAAGGAGCGGAACCAGCATTTTTATTTGGCTTAGAATTGATTATTTGTG
GGTTAGAAAAACAACTAAAGTGTGAGAGCGGTGGACCGACAGACGCTCTTGATGATTTTGACTTGGATAT
GTTACCCGCCGACGCTTTGGACGACTTCGATTTGGATATGCTGCCTGCGGATGCACTAGATGATTTCGAT
CTGGACATGTTACCGGGTGGATCCTAACTCGAGGCGAATTTCTTATGATTTATGATTTTTATTATTAAAT
AAGTTATAAAAAAAATAAGTGTATACAAATTTTAAAGTGACTCTTAGGTTTTAAAACGAAAATTCTTATT
CTTGAGTAACTCTTTCCTGTAGGTCAGGTTGCTTTCTCAGGTATAGCATGAGGTCGCTCTTATTGACCAC
ACCTCTACCGGCATGCCGAGCAAATGCCTGCAAATCGCTCCCCATTTCGCTGCCAATGAGACGACGGGGT
CATCACGGCTCATCATGCGCCAAACAAATGTGTGCAATACACGCTCGGATGACTGCATGATGACCGCACT
GACTGGGGACAGCAGATCCACCTAAGCCTGTGAGAGAAGCAGACACCCGACAGATCAAGGCAGTTAACTA
GTGCACTGCAGTACAGCGGCCGCGATTATCAAAAAGGATCTTCACCTAGATCCTTTTAAATTAAAAATGA
AGTTTTAAATCAATCTAAAGTATATATGAGTAAACTTGGTCTGACAGTTACCAATGCTTAATCAGTGAGG
CACCTATCTCAGCGATCTGTCTATTTCGTTCATCCATAGTTGCCTGACTCCCCGTCGTGTAGATAACTAC
GATACGGGAGGGCTTACCATCTGGCCCCAGTGCTGCAATGATACCGCGGGACCCACGCTCACCGGCTCCA
GATTTATCAGCAATAAACCAGCCAGCCGGAAGGGCCGAGCGCAGAAGTGGTCCTGCAACTTTATCCGCCT
CCATCCAGTCTATTAATTGTTGCCGGGAAGCTAGAGTAAGTAGTTCGCCAGTTAATAGTTTGCGCAACGT
TGTTGCCATTGCTACAGGCATCGTGGTGTCACGCTCGTCGTTTGGTATGGCTTCATTCAGCTCCGGTTCC
CAACGATCAAGGCGAGTTACATGATCCCCCATGTTGTGCAAAAAAGCGGTTAGCTCCTTCGGTCCTCCGA
TCGTTGTCAGAAGTAAGTTGGCCGCAGTGTTATCACTCATGGTTATGGCAGCACTGCATAATTCTCTTAC
TGTCATGCCATCCGTAAGATGCTTTTCTGTGACTGGTGAGTACTCAACCAAGTCATTCTGAGAATAGTGT
ATGCGGCGACCGAGTTGCTCTTGCCCGGCGTCAATACGGGATAATACCGCGCCACATAGCAGAACTTTAA
AAGTGCTCATCATTGGAAAACGTTCTTCGGGGCGAAAACTCTCAAGGATCTTACCGCTGTTGAGATCCAG
TTCGATGTAACCCACTCGTGCACCCAACTGATCTTCAGCATCTTTTACTTTCACCAGCGTTTCTGGGTGA
GCAAAAACAGGAAGGCAAAATGCCGCAAAAAAGGGAATAAGGGCGACACGGAAATGTTGAATACTCATAC
TCTTCCTTTTTCAATATTATTGAAGCATTTATCAGGGTTATTGTCTCATGAGCGGATACATATTTGAATG
TATTTAGAAAAATAAACAAATAGGGGTTCCGCGCACATTTCCCCGAAAAGTGCCACCTGTCATGACCAAA
ATCCCTTAACGTGAGTTTTCGTTCCACTGAGCGTCAGACCCCGTAGAAAAGATCAAAGGATCTTCTTGAG
ATCCTTTTTTTCTGCGCGTAATCTGCTGCTTGCAAACAAAAAAACCACCGCTACCAGCGGTGGTTTGTTT
GCCGGATCAAGAGCTACCAACTCTTTTTCCGAAGGTAACTGGCTTCAGCAGAGCGCAGATACCAAATACT
GTTCTTCTAGTGTAGCCGTAGTTAGGCCACCACTTCAAGAACTCTGTAGCACCGCCTACATACCTCGCTC
TGCTAATCCTGTTACCAGTGGCTGCTGCCAGTGGCGATAAGTCGTGTCTTACCGGGTTGGACTCAAGACG
ATAGTTACCGGATAAGGCGCAGCGGTCGGGCTGAACGGGGGGTTCGTGCACACAGCCCAGCTTGGAGCGA
ACGACCTACACCGAACTGAGATACCTACAGCGTGAGCTATGAGAAAGCGCCACGCTTCCCGAAGGGAGAA
AGGCGGACAGGTATCCGGTAAGCGGCAGGGTCGGAACAGGAGAGCGCACGAGGGAGCTTCCAGGGGGAAA
CGCCTGGTATCTTTATAGTCCTGTCGGGTTTCGCCACCTCTGACTTGAGCGTCGATTTTTGTGATGCTCG
TCAGGGGGGCGGAGCCTATGGAAAAACGCCAGCAACGCGGCCTTTTTACGGTTCCTGGCCTTTTGCTGGC
CTTTTGCTCACATGTTCTTTCCTGCGTTATCCCCTGATTCTGTGGATAACCGTGCGGCCGC
Features (pLannotate 1.2.2; 9 found; start..end, strand, type, name):
    212..878     +  promoter       GAP promoter: S. cerevisiae TDH3; promoter for glyceraldehyde-3-phosphate dehydrogenase
    885..1502    +  CDS            tetR: TETR2_ECOLX - Experimental evidence at protein level: Swiss-Prot protein existence level 1. TetR is the repressor of the tetracycline resistance element; its N-terminal region forms a helix-turn-helix structure and binds DNA. Binding of tetracycline to TetR reduces the repressor affinity for the tetracycline resistance gene (tetA) promoter operator sites. From Escherichia coli.
   1521..1541    +  CDS            VP160 (fragment): 10 tandem repeats of the minimal activation domain of herpes simplex virus VP16 (Cheng et al., 2013)
   1563..1580    +  CDS            VP160 (fragment): 10 tandem repeats of the minimal activation domain of herpes simplex virus VP16 (Cheng et al., 2013)
   1596..1621    +  CDS            VP16 AD (fragment): transcriptional activation domain of herpes simplex virus protein VP16 (Triezenberg et al., 1988; Cousens et al., 1989); UL48
   1644..1831    +  terminator     ADH1 terminator: S. cerevisiae ADH1; transcription terminator for the S. cerevisiae alcohol dehydrogenase 1 (ADH1) gene
   2148..3008    -  CDS            AmpR: β-lactamase; bla; confers resistance to ampicillin, carbenicillin, and related antibiotics
   3009..3113    -  promoter       AmpR promoter: bla
   3216..3804    +  rep_origin     ori: high-copy-number ColE1/pMB1/pBR322/pUC origin of replication
