[The description below was written by a language model from this plasmid's Addgene catalogue record and pLannotate feature annotations shown in this document.]
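Description:
pRO253 is a cassette-level plasmid from the MoClo Yeast Toolkit (MoClo-YTK) system, built by Golden Gate assembly in the pYTK095 backbone. It carries a single yeast transcription unit flanked by the ConLS and ConR1 assembly connectors. According to the feature table, the 3.9 kb plasmid has only bacterial maintenance elements: a high-copy ColE1/pUC-type origin and an ampicillin resistance gene (β-lactamase with its own promoter). No yeast origin of replication, centromere, auxotrophic marker or integration homology is annotated. The plasmid therefore appears to be an intermediate that is propagated in E. coli, and its transcription unit is meant to be combined with other cassettes in a later multigene assembly rather than used directly as a yeast vector.

The payload is pTDH3-rtTA-v10-tADH1. The strong constitutive S. cerevisiae TDH3 (GAP) promoter drives a reverse tetracycline-controlled transactivator. This appears in the annotation as a TetR-derived DNA-binding domain followed by short fragments matching minimal herpes simplex virus VP16 activation-domain repeats. Transcription ends at the ADH1 terminator. In general, rtTA proteins bind tet operator sequences when tetracycline-class inducers such as doxycycline are present, and they then activate a promoter carrying those operators. The record does not state which changes define the "v10" variant.

The construct belongs to a standardized set of MoClo-compatible inducible promoter systems for tunable gene expression in budding yeast. Its role is to supply the constitutively expressed regulator for the rtTA (Tet-On) systems. The ConLS/R1 connectors place it at the first position of a multi-cassette assembly, alongside a cassette carrying a tetO-responsive promoter and the gene of interest.
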