Addgene plasmid #233841: pRO253
Purpose: MoClo-YTK; ConLS/R1 cassette; rtTA systems; pTDH3-rtTA-v10-tADH1
Depositing lab: Jeff Hasty. Depositing organization: University of California, San Diego (UCSD). Publication: A Standardized Set of MoClo-Compatible Inducible Promoter Systems for Tunable Gene Expression in Yeast. O'Laughlin R, Tran Q, Lezia A, Ngamkanjanarat W, Emmanuele P, Hao N, Hasty J. ACS Synth Biol. 2024 Jan 19;13(1):85-102. doi: 10.1021/acssynbio.3c00184. Epub 2023 Dec 11. PubMed 38079574.
Backbone
  Vector backbone: pYTK095
  Vector type: Yeast Expression
Growth in bacteria
  Bacterial resistance: Ampicillin, 100 μg/mL
  Growth temperature: 37°C
  Growth strain: DH5alpha
  Copy number: High Copy
Gene/Insert
  Gene/Insert name: pTDH3-rtTA-v10-tADH1
  Species: S. cerevisiae (budding yeast)
  Cloning method: Golden Gate
Terms and licenses: Academic/Nonprofit Terms; Industry Terms: Not Available to Industry
How to cite: pRO253 was a gift from Jeff Hasty (Addgene plasmid # 233841 ; http://n2t.net/addgene:233841 ; RRID:Addgene_233841)
